Addgene plasmid #245069: SIN-cPPT-G1B3-GFP-WPRE-miR124T
Purpose: Fluorescent reporter gene with miRNA-124 target sequence to repress transgene expression in neurons
Depositing lab: Nicole Déglon. Depositing organization: Centre Hospitalier Universitaire Vaudois (CHUV). Publication: The Self-Inactivating KamiCas9 System for the Editing of CNS Disease Genes. Merienne N, Vachey G, de Longprez L, Meunier C, Zimmer V, Perriard G, Canales M, Mathias A, Herrgott L, Beltraminelli T, Maulet A, Dequesne T, Pythoud C, Rey M, Pellerin L, Brouillet E, Perrier AL, du Pasquier R, Deglon N. Cell Rep. 2017 Sep 19;20(12):2980-2991. doi: 10.1016/j.celrep.2017.08.075. PubMed 28930690.
Backbone
  Vector backbone: SIN-LV
  Backbone size w/o insert (bp): 7739
  Vector type: Mammalian Expression, Lentiviral
Growth in bacteria
  Bacterial resistance: Ampicillin, 100 μg/mL
  Growth temperature: 37°C
  Growth strain: NEB Stable
  Copy number: Unknown
Gene/Insert
  Gene/Insert name: EGFP, miR124T site
  Species: Synthetic
  Insert size (bp): 2830
  Promoter: Human G1B3 promoter
  Cloning method: Unknown
Terms and licenses: Academic/Nonprofit Terms; Industry Terms: Not Available to Industry
How to cite: SIN-cPPT-G1B3-GFP-WPRE-miR124T was a gift from Nicole Déglon (Addgene plasmid # 245069 ; http://n2t.net/addgene:245069 ; RRID:Addgene_245069)
