[The description below was written by a language model from this plasmid's Addgene catalogue record and pLannotate feature annotations shown in this document.]
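Description:
SIN-cPPT-G1B3-GFP-WPRE-miR124T is a self-inactivating HIV-1-based lentiviral transfer vector (SIN-LV backbone, about 10.6 kb in total) for expressing a fluorescent reporter in mammalian cells while suppressing that expression in neurons. It is propagated in E. coli through a high-copy ColE1/pUC-type origin and selected with ampicillin via the β-lactamase gene. The plasmid backbone also retains remnants of older vector lineages, including pBR322-derived fragments (tet, bom, rop) and an SV40 promoter–gpt–SV40 small t intron/poly(A) cassette lying outside the viral genome. The gpt sequence is annotated only as fragments, so the record does not show it to be a working marker.

Between the truncated 5' LTR and the ΔU3 3' LTR sit the standard packaging and transduction elements: the Ψ signal with a gag fragment, the Rev response element for Rev-dependent nuclear export of genomic RNA, and the cPPT/CTS, which improves nuclear import in non-dividing cells. The ΔU3 deletion is copied to both LTRs on reverse transcription, silencing viral promoter activity so that expression depends on the internal promoter. The catalogue lists this as the human G1B3 promoter. It is not annotated in the feature table but presumably occupies the unannotated stretch upstream of EGFP. The EGFP coding sequence is flanked by attB1 and attB2 sites, indicating Gateway assembly, and is followed by WPRE to enhance transcript stability and expression. The miR-124 target sequence is likewise unannotated; by name it follows WPRE in the 3' untranslated region. Because miR-124 is abundant in neurons, transcripts bearing these sites are repressed there, which restricts GFP to non-neuronal cells. The associated work concerns gene editing for CNS disease, where such a reporter serves to validate cell-type-restricted lentiviral expression.
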