Features (pLannotate 1.2.2; 37 found; start..end, strand, type, name):
    377..634     +  LTR            5' LTR (truncated): truncated 5' long terminal repeat (LTR) from HIV-1
    681..806     +  misc_feature   HIV-1 Ψ: packaging signal of human immunodeficiency virus type 1
    790..1153    +  CDS            HIV-1 gag (fragment): gag protein from human immunodeficiency virus 1; gag
   1299..1532    +  misc_feature   RRE: The Rev response element (RRE) of HIV-1 allows for Rev-dependent mRNA export from the nucleus to the cytoplasm.
   1909..2009    +  CDS            Rev (fragment): human immunodeficiency virus 1 (HIV-1) Rev protein; rev; enhances nuclear export of unspliced and incompletely spliced viral mRNAs
   2028..2145    +  misc_feature   cPPT/CTS: central polypurine tract and central termination sequence of HIV-1
   2175..2193    +  enhancer       CMV enhancer (fragment): human cytomegalovirus immediate early enhancer
   2205..2222    +  misc_feature   MCS (fragment): pUC18/19 multiple cloning site
   3313..3340    +  misc_feature   MCS (fragment): pBluescript multiple cloning site
   3344..3368    +  protein_bind   attB1: mutant version of attB; recombination site for the Gateway® BP reaction BP Clonase™
   3442..4158    +  CDS            EGFP: EGFP is a basic (constitutively fluorescent) green fluorescent protein published in 1996, derived from Aequorea victoria. It is reported to be a rapidly-maturing weak dimer with moderate acid sensitivity.
   4159..4176    +  misc_feature   MCS (fragment): multiple cloning site
   4215..4253    +  misc_feature   MCS (fragment): pBluescript multiple cloning site
   4262..4286    -  protein_bind   attB2: mutant version of attB; recombination site for the Gateway® BP reaction BP Clonase™
   4290..4329    +  misc_feature   MCS (fragment): pBluescript multiple cloning site
   4339..4927    +  misc_feature   WPRE: woodchuck hepatitis virus posttranscriptional regulatory element
   4933..4950    +  misc_feature   MCS (fragment): pUC18/19 multiple cloning site
   5058..5129    +  CDS            nef (fragment): NEF_HV1Z2 - Experimental evidence at protein level: Swiss-Prot protein existence level 1. Extracellular Nef protein targets CD4(+) T-lymphocytes for apoptosis by interacting with CXCR4 surface receptors. From Human immunodeficiency virus type 1 group M subtype D (isolate Z2/CDC-Z34) (HIV-1).
   5131..5364    +  LTR            3' LTR (ΔU3): self-inactivating 3' long terminal repeat (LTR) from HIV-1
   5389..5407    -  promoter       SP6 promoter: promoter for bacteriophage SP6 RNA polymerase
   5635..5914    +  CDS            TcR (fragment): tetracycline efflux protein; tet; confers resistance to tetracycline
   5915..5963    -  misc_feature   bom (fragment): basis of mobility region from pBR322
   6065..6100    -  CDS            rop (fragment): Rop protein, which maintains plasmids at low copy number; rop
   6195..6299    +  promoter       AmpR promoter: bla
   6300..7160    +  CDS            AmpR: β-lactamase; bla; confers resistance to ampicillin, carbenicillin, and related antibiotics
   7331..7919    +  rep_origin     ori: high-copy-number ColE1/pMB1/pBR322/pUC origin of replication
   8102..8158    +  CDS            lacI (fragment): lac repressor; lacI; The lac repressor binds to the lac operator to inhibit transcription in E. coli. This inhibition can be relieved by adding lactose or isopropyl-β-D-thiogalactopyranoside (IPTG).
   8165..8494    +  promoter       SV40 promoter: SV40 enhancer and early promoter
   8694..8813    +  CDS            gpt (fragment): XGPT_ECOLI - Also known as gpp, gxu. Experimental evidence at protein level: Swiss-Prot protein existence level 1. Purine salvage pathway enzyme that catalyzes the transfer of the ribosyl-5-phosphate group from 5-phospho-alpha-D-ribose 1- diphosphate (PRPP) to the N9 position of the 6-oxopurines guanine and xanthine to form the corresponding ribonucleotides GMP (guanosine 5'- monophosphate) and XMP (xanthosine 5'-monophosphate), with the release of PPi. To a lesser extent, also acts on hypoxanthine (PubMed:9100006, PubMed:3886014). Does not ribophosphorylate adenine (PubMed:3886014). From Esch
   8813..9148    +  CDS            gpt (fragment): XGPT_ECOLI - Also known as gpp, gxu. Experimental evidence at protein level: Swiss-Prot protein existence level 1. Purine salvage pathway enzyme that catalyzes the transfer of the ribosyl-5-phosphate group from 5-phospho-alpha-D-ribose 1- diphosphate (PRPP) to the N9 position of the 6-oxopurines guanine and xanthine to form the corresponding ribonucleotides GMP (guanosine 5'- monophosphate) and XMP (xanthosine 5'-monophosphate), with the release of PPi. To a lesser extent, also acts on hypoxanthine (PubMed:9100006, PubMed:3886014). Does not ribophosphorylate adenine (PubMed:3886014). From Esch
   9243..9548    +  CDS            frsA (fragment): FRSA_ECOLI - Also known as yafA. Experimental evidence at protein level: Swiss-Prot protein existence level 1. Catalyzes the hydrolysis of esters (PubMed:15808744). Displays esterase activity toward pNP-butyrate (PubMed:15808744). May stimulate mixed-acid fermentation by acting as a fermentation/respiration switch that down-regulates respiration and up- regulates fermentation rates (PubMed:15169777). From Escherichia coli (strain K12).
   9552..9626    +  CDS            small t antigen (fragment): SV40 (simian virus 40) small t antigen
   9628..9693    +  intron         small t intron: SV40 (simian virus 40) small t antigen intron
   9823..9843    +  CDS            SV40 NLS: nuclear localization signal of SV40 (simian virus 40) large T antigen
  10162..10245   +  CDS            large T antigen (fragment): large T antigen from SV40 (simian virus 40)
  10268..10402   +  polyA_signal   SV40 poly(A) signal: SV40 polyadenylation signal
  10569..329     +  CDS            nef (fragment) (across the origin): NEF_HV1BR - Experimental evidence at protein level: Swiss-Prot protein existence level 1. Extracellular Nef protein targets CD4(+) T-lymphocytes for apoptosis by interacting with CXCR4 surface receptors (PubMed:14990729). From Human immunodeficiency virus type 1 group M subtype B (isolate BRU/LAI) (HIV-1).
>Addgene plasmid #245069 | SIN-cPPT-G1B3-GFP-WPRE-miR124T | addgene full sequence | sequence record 495718 | Addgene NGS Result
TGGAAGGGCTAATTCACTCCCAAAGAAGACAAGATATCCTTGATCTGTGGATCTACCACACACAAGGCTA
CTTCCCTGATTAGCAGAACTACACACCAGGGCCAGGGGTCAGATATCCACTGACCTTTGGATGGTGCTAC
AAGCTAGTACCAGTTGAGCCAGATAAGGTAGAAGAGGCCAATAAAGGAGAGAACACCAGCTTGTTACACC
CTGTGAGCCTGCATGGGATGGATGACCCGGAGAGAGAAGTGTTAGAGTGGAGGTTTGACAGCCGCCTAGC
ATTTCATCACGTGGCCCGAGAGCTGCATCCGGAGTACTTCAAGAACTGCTGATATCGAGCTTGCTACAAG
GGACTTTCCGCTGGGGACTTTCCAGGGAGGCGTGGCCTGGGCGGGACTGGGGAGTGGCGAGCCCTCAGAT
CCTGCATATAAGCAGCTGCTTTTTGCCTGTACTGGGTCTCTCTGGTTAGACCAGATCTGAGCCTGGGAGC
TCTCTGGCTAACTAGGGAACCCACTGCTTAAGCCTCAATAAAGCTTGCCTTGAGTGCTTCAAGTAGTGTG
TGCCCGTCTGTTGTGTGACTCTGGTAACTAGAGATCCCTCAGACCCTTTTAGTCAGTGTGGAAAATCTCT
AGCAGTGGCGCCCGAACAGGGACTTGAAAGCGAAAGGGAAACCAGAGGAGCTCTCTCGACGCAGGACTCG
GCTTGCTGAAGCGCGCACGGCAAGAGGCGAGGGGCGGCGACTGGTGAGTACGCCAAAAATTTTGACTAGC
GGAGGCTAGAAGGAGAGAGATGGGTGCGAGAGCGTCAGTATTAAGCGGGGGAGAATTAGATCGCGATGGG
AAAAAATTCGGTTAAGGCCAGGGGGAAAGAAAAAATATAAATTAAAACATATAGTATGGGCAAGCAGGGA
GCTAGAACGATTCGCAGTTAATCCTGGCCTGTTAGAAACATCAGAAGGCTGTAGACAAATACTGGGACAG
CTACAACCATCCCTTCAGACAGGATCAGAAGAACTTAGATCATTATATAATACAGTAGCAACCCTCTATT
GTGTGCATCAAAGGATAGAGATAAAAGACACCAAGGAAGCTTTAGACAAGATAGAGGAAGAGCAAAACAA
AAGTAAGACCACCGCACAGCAAGCGGCCGCTGATCTTCAGACCTGGAGGAGGAGATATGAGGGACAATTG
GAGAAGTGAATTATATAAATATAAAGTAGTAAAAATTGAACCATTAGGAGTAGCACCCACCAAGGCAAAG
AGAAGAGTGGTGCAGAGAGAAAAAAGAGCAGTGGGAATAGGAGCTTTGTTCCTTGGGTTCTTGGGAGCAG
CAGGAAGCACTATGGGCGCAGCGTCAATGACGCTGACGGTACAGGCCAGACAATTATTGTCTGGTATAGT
GCAGCAGCAGAACAATTTGCTGAGGGCTATTGAGGCGCAACAGCATCTGTTGCAACTCACAGTCTGGGGC
ATCAAGCAGCTCCAGGCAAGAATCCTGGCTGTGGAAAGATACCTAAAGGATCAACAGCTCCTGGGGATTT
GGGGTTGCTCTGGAAAACTCATTTGCACCACTGCTGTGCCTTGGAATGCTAGTTGGAGTAATAAATCTCT
GGAACAGATTTGGAATCACACGACCTGGATGGAGTGGGACAGAGAAATTAACAATTACACAAGCTTAATA
CACTCCTTAATTGAAGAATCGCAAAACCAGCAAGAAAAGAATGAACAAGAATTATTGGAATTAGATAAAT
GGGCAAGTTTGTGGAATTGGTTTAACATAACAAATTGGCTGTGGTATATAAAATTATTCATAATGATAGT
AGGAGGCTTGGTAGGTTTAAGAATAGTTTTTGCTGTACTTTCTATAGTGAATAGAGTTAGGCAGGGATAT
TCACCATTATCGTTTCAGACCCACCTCCCAACCCCGAGGGGACCCGACAGGCCCGAAGGAATAGAAGAAG
AAGGTGGAGAGAGAGACAGAGACAGATCCATTCGATTAGTGAACGGATCTCGACGGTATCGGTTAACTTT
TAAAAGAAAAGGGGGGATTGGGGGGTACAGTGCAGGGGAAAGAATAGTAGACATAATAGCAACAGACATA
CAAACTAAAGAATTACAAAAACAAATTACAAAAATTCAAAATTTTATCCGATGTACGGGCCAGATATACG
CGTTGACATTGATTATTGACTAGGATCCGGTACCGAATTCGAGCTCGGTACCAGATCTAACATATCCTGG
TGTGGAGTAGGGGACGCTGCTCTGACAGAGGCTCGGGGGCCTGAGCTGGCTCTGTGAGCTGGGGAGGAGG
CAGACAGCCAGGCCTTGTCTGCAAGCAGACCTGGCAGCATTGGGCTGGCCGCCCCCCAGGGCCTCCTCTT
CATGCCCAGTGAATGACTCACCTTGGCACAGACACAATGTTCGGGGTGGGCACAGTGCCTGCTTCCCGCC
GCACCCCAGCCCCCCTCAAATGCCTTCCGAGAAGCCCATTGAGCAGGGGGCTTGCATTGCACCCCAGCCT
GACAGCCTGGCATCTTGGGATAAAAGCAGCACAGCCCCCTAGGGGCTGCCCTTGCTGTGTGGCGCCACCG
GCGGTGGAGAACAAGGCTCTATTCAGCCTGTGCCCAGGAAAGGGGATCAGGGGATGCCCAGGCATGGACA
GTGGGTGGCAGGGGGGGAGAGGAGGGCTGTCTGCTTCCCAGAAGTCCAAGGACACAAATGGGTGAGGGGA
GAGCTCTCCCCATAGCTGGGCTGCGGCCCAACCCCACCCCCTCAGGCTATGCCAGGGGGTGTTGCCAGGG
GCACCCGATCTTCCTCTTCATGCCCAGTGAATGACTCACCTTGGCACAGACACAATGTTCGGGGTGGGCA
CAGTGCCTGCTTCCCGCCGCACCCCAGCCCCCCTCAAATGCCTTCCGAGAAGCCCATTGAGCAGGCCCGA
TCTTCCTCTTCATGCCCAGTGAATGACTCACCTTGGCACAGACACAATGTTCGGGGTGGGCACAGTGCCT
GCTTCCCGCCGCACCCCAGCCCCCCTCAAATGCCTTCCGAGAAGCCCATTGAGCAGGCCCGATCTTCCTC
TTCATGCCCAGTGAATGACTCACCTTGGCACAGACACAATGTTCGGGGTGGGCACAGTGCCTGCTTCCCG
CCGCACCCCAGCCCCCCTCAAATGCCTTCCGAGAAGCCCATTGAGCAGGCCCGGGCATCGCCAGTCTAGC
CCACTCCTTCATAAAGCCCTCGCATCCCAGGAGCGAGCAGAGCCAGAGCAGGTTGGAGAGGAGACGCATC
ACCTCCGCTGCTCGCGGGGATCCTAGTGGATCCCCCGGGCTGCAGGAATTATCACAAGTTTGTACAAAAA
AGCAGGCTCCACCATGGGAACCAATTCAGTCGACTGGATCCAGGCCTAAGCTTACGCGTCCTAGCGCTAC
CGGTCGCCACCATGGTGAGCAAGGGCGAGGAGCTGTTCACCGGGGTGGTGCCCATCCTGGTCGAGCTGGA
CGGCGACGTAAACGGCCACAAGTTCAGCGTGTCCGGCGAGGGCGAGGGCGATGCCACCTACGGCAAGCTG
ACCCTGAAGTTCATCTGCACCACCGGCAAGCTGCCCGTGCCCTGGCCCACCCTCGTGACCACCCTGACCT
ACGGCGTGCAGTGCTTCAGCCGCTACCCCGACCACATGAAGCAGCACGACTTCTTCAAGTCCGCCATGCC
CGAAGGCTACGTCCAGGAGCGCACCATCTTCTTCAAGGACGACGGCAACTACAAGACCCGCGCCGAGGTG
AAGTTCGAGGGCGACACCCTGGTGAACCGCATCGAGCTGAAGGGCATCGACTTCAAGGAGGACGGCAACA
TCCTGGGGCACAAGCTGGAGTACAACTACAACAGCCACAACGTCTATATCATGGCCGACAAGCAGAAGAA
CGGCATCAAGGTGAACTTCAAGATCCGCCACAACATCGAGGACGGCAGCGTGCAGCTCGCCGACCACTAC
CAGCAGAACACCCCCATCGGCGACGGCCCCGTGCTGCTGCCCGACAACCACTACCTGAGCACCCAGTCCG
CCCTGAGCAAAGACCCCAACGAGAAGCGCGATCACATGGTCCTGCTGGAGTTCGTGACCGCCGCCGGGAT
CACTCTCGGCATGGACGAGCTGTACAAGTCCGGACTCAGATCTCGACTAGCTAGTAGCTAGCTAGCTAGT
CGAGCTCAAGCTTCGAATTCGATATCAAGCTTATCGATACCGTCGACCTCGAGATATCTAGACCCAGCTT
TCTTGTACAAAGTGGTGATAATTCGATATCAAGCTTATCGATACCGTCGACCTCGAGGGAATTCCGATAA
TCAACCTCTGGATTACAAAATTTGTGAAAGATTGACTGGTATTCTTAACTATGTTGCTCCTTTTACGCTA
TGTGGATACGCTGCTTTAATGCCTTTGTATCATGCTATTGCTTCCCGTATGGCTTTCATTTTCTCCTCCT
TGTATAAATCCTGGTTGCTGTCTCTTTATGAGGAGTTGTGGCCCGTTGTCAGGCAACGTGGCGTGGTGTG
CACTGTGTTTGCTGACGCAACCCCCACTGGTTGGGGCATTGCCACCACCTGTCAGCTCCTTTCCGGGACT
TTCGCTTTCCCCCTCCCTATTGCCACGGCGGAACTCATCGCCGCCTGCCTTGCCCGCTGCTGGACAGGGG
CTCGGCTGTTGGGCACTGACAATTCCGTGGTGTTGTCGGGGAAGCTGACGTCCTTTCCATGGCTGCTCGC
CTGTGTTGCCACCTGGATTCTGCGCGGGACGTCCTTCTGCTACGTCCCTTCGGCCCTCAATCCAGCGGAC
CTTCCTTCCCGCGGCCTGCTGCCGGCTCTGCGGCCTCTTCCGCGTCTTCGCCTTCGCCCTCAGACGAGTC
GGATCTCCCTTTGGGCCGCCTCCCCGCATCGGGAATTCGAGCTCGGTACCTAATGGCATTCACCGCGTGC
CTTAATTCGAATGGCATTCACCGCGTGCCTTAAACGCGTTGGCATTCACCGCGTGCCTTAAATGCATTGG
CATTCACCGCGTGCCTTAAGGTACCTTTAAGACCAATGACTTACAAGGCAGCTGTAGATCTTAGCCACTT
TTTAAAAGAAAAGGGGGGACTGGAAGGGCTAATTCACTCCCAACGAAGACAAGATCTGCTTTTTGCTTGT
ACTGGGTCTCTCTGGTTAGACCAGATCTGAGCCTGGGAGCTCTCTGGCTAACTAGGGAACCCACTGCTTA
AGCCTCAATAAAGCTTGCCTTGAGTGCTTCAAGTAGTGTGTGCCCGTCTGTTGTGTGACTCTGGTAACTA
GAGATCCCTCAGACCCTTTTAGTCAGTGTGGAAAATCTCTAGCAGCATCTAGAATTAATTCCGTGTATTC
TATAGTGTCACCTAAATCGTATGTGTATGATACATAAGGTTATGTATTAATTGTAGCCGCGTTCTAACGA
CAATATGTACAAGCCTAATTGTGTAGCATCTGGCTTACTGAAGCAGACCCTATCATCTCTCTCGTAAACT
GCCGTCAGAGTCGGTTTGGTTGGACGAACCTTCTGAGTTTCTGGTAACGCCGTCCCGCACCCGGAAATGG
TCAGCGAACCAATCAGCAGGGTCATCGCTAGCCAGATCCTCTACGCCGGACGCATCGTGGCCGGCATCAC
CGGCGCCACAGGTGCGGTTGCTGGCGCCTATATCGCCGACATCACCGATGGGGAAGATCGGGCTCGCCAC
TTCGGGCTCATGAGCGCTTGTTTCGGCGTGGGTATGGTGGCAGGCCCCGTGGCCGGGGGACTGTTGGGCG
CCATCTCCTTGCATGCACCATTCCTTGCGGCGGCGGTGCTCAACGGCCTCAACCTACTACTGGGCTGCTT
CCTAATGCAGGAGTCGCATAAGGGAGAGCGTCGAATGGTGCACTCTCAGTACAATCTGCTCTGATGCCGC
ATAGTTAAGCCAGCCCCGACACCCGCCAACACCCGCTGACGCGCCCTGACGGGCTTGTCTGCTCCCGGCA
TCCGCTTACAGACAAGCTGTGACCGTCTCCGGGAGCTGCATGTGTCAGAGGTTTTCACCGTCATCACCGA
AACGCGCGAGACGAAAGGGCCTCGTGATACGCCTATTTTTATAGGTTAATGTCATGATAATAATGGTTTC
TTAGACGTCAGGTGGCACTTTTCGGGGAAATGTGCGCGGAACCCCTATTTGTTTATTTTTCTAAATACAT
TCAAATATGTATCCGCTCATGAGACAATAACCCTGATAAATGCTTCAATAATATTGAAAAAGGAAGAGTA
TGAGTATTCAACATTTCCGTGTCGCCCTTATTCCCTTTTTTGCGGCATTTTGCCTTCCTGTTTTTGCTCA
CCCAGAAACGCTGGTGAAAGTAAAAGATGCTGAAGATCAGTTGGGTGCACGAGTGGGTTACATCGAACTG
GATCTCAACAGCGGTAAGATCCTTGAGAGTTTTCGCCCCGAAGAACGTTTTCCAATGATGAGCACTTTTA
AAGTTCTGCTATGTGGCGCGGTATTATCCCGTATTGACGCCGGGCAAGAGCAACTCGGTCGCCGCATACA
CTATTCTCAGAATGACTTGGTTGAGTACTCACCAGTCACAGAAAAGCATCTTACGGATGGCATGACAGTA
AGAGAATTATGCAGTGCTGCCATAACCATGAGTGATAACACTGCGGCCAACTTACTTCTGACAACGATCG
GAGGACCGAAGGAGCTAACCGCTTTTTTGCACAACATGGGGGATCATGTAACTCGCCTTGATCGTTGGGA
ACCGGAGCTGAATGAAGCCATACCAAACGACGAGCGTGACACCACGATGCCTGTAGCAATGGCAACAACG
TTGCGCAAACTATTAACTGGCGAACTACTTACTCTAGCTTCCCGGCAACAATTAATAGACTGGATGGAGG
CGGATAAAGTTGCAGGACCACTTCTGCGCTCGGCCCTTCCGGCTGGCTGGTTTATTGCTGATAAATCTGG
AGCCGGTGAGCGTGGGTCTCGCGGTATCATTGCAGCACTGGGGCCAGATGGTAAGCCCTCCCGTATCGTA
GTTATCTACACGACGGGGAGTCAGGCAACTATGGATGAACGAAATAGACAGATCGCTGAGATAGGTGCCT
CACTGATTAAGCATTGGTAACTGTCAGACCAAGTTTACTCATATATACTTTAGATTGATTTAAAACTTCA
TTTTTAATTTAAAAGGATCTAGGTGAAGATCCTTTTTGATAATCTCATGACCAAAATCCCTTAACGTGAG
TTTTCGTTCCACTGAGCGTCAGACCCCGTAGAAAAGATCAAAGGATCTTCTTGAGATCCTTTTTTTCTGC
GCGTAATCTGCTGCTTGCAAACAAAAAAACCACCGCTACCAGCGGTGGTTTGTTTGCCGGATCAAGAGCT
ACCAACTCTTTTTCCGAAGGTAACTGGCTTCAGCAGAGCGCAGATACCAAATACTGTTCTTCTAGTGTAG
CCGTAGTTAGGCCACCACTTCAAGAACTCTGTAGCACCGCCTACATACCTCGCTCTGCTAATCCTGTTAC
CAGTGGCTGCTGCCAGTGGCGATAAGTCGTGTCTTACCGGGTTGGACTCAAGACGATAGTTACCGGATAA
GGCGCAGCGGTCGGGCTGAACGGGGGGTTCGTGCACACAGCCCAGCTTGGAGCGAACGACCTACACCGAA
CTGAGATACCTACAGCGTGAGCTATGAGAAAGCGCCACGCTTCCCGAAGGGAGAAAGGCGGACAGGTATC
CGGTAAGCGGCAGGGTCGGAACAGGAGAGCGCACGAGGGAGCTTCCAGGGGGAAACGCCTGGTATCTTTA
TAGTCCTGTCGGGTTTCGCCACCTCTGACTTGAGCGTCGATTTTTGTGATGCTCGTCAGGGGGGCGGAGC
CTATGGAAAAACGCCAGCAACGCGGCCTTTTTACGGTTCCTGGCCTTTTGCTGGCCTTTTGCTCACATGT
TCTTTCCTGCGTTATCCCCTGATTCTGTGGATAACCGTATTACCGCCTTTGAGTGAGCTGATACCGCTCG
CCGCAGCCGAACGACCGAGCGCAGCGAGTCAGTGAGCGAGGAAGCGGAAGAGCGCCCAATACGCAAACCG
CCTCTCCCCGCGCGTTGGCCGATTCATTAATGCAGCTGTGGAATGTGTGTCAGTTAGGGTGTGGAAAGTC
CCCAGGCTCCCCAGCAGGCAGAAGTATGCAAAGCATGCATCTCAATTAGTCAGCAACCAGGTGTGGAAAG
TCCCCAGGCTCCCCAGCAGGCAGAAGTATGCAAAGCATGCATCTCAATTAGTCAGCAACCATAGTCCCGC
CCCTAACTCCGCCCATCCCGCCCCTAACTCCGCCCAGTTCCGCCCATTCTCCGCCCCATGGCTGACTAAT
TTTTTTTATTTATGCAGAGGCCGAGGCCGCCTCGGCCTCTGAGCTATTCCAGAAGTAGTGAGGAGGCTTT
TTTGGAGGCCTAGGCTTTTGCAAAAAGCTTGGACACAAGACAGGCTTGCGAGATATGTTTGAGAATACCA
CTTTATCCCGCGTCAGGGAGAGGCAGTGCGTAAAAAGACGCGGACTCATGTGAAATACTGGTTTTTAGTG
CGCCAGATCTCTATAATCTCGCGCAACCTATTTTCCCCTCGAACACTTTTTAAGCCGTAGATAAACAGGC
TGGGACACTTCACATGAGCGAAAAATACATCGTCACCTGGGACATGTTGCAGATCCATGCACGTAAACTC
GCAAGCCGACTGATGCCTTCTGAACAATGGAAAGGCATTATTGCCGTAAGCCGTGGCGGTCTGTACCGGG
TGCGTTACTGGCGCGTGAACTGGGTATTCGTCATGTCGATACCGTTTGTATTTCCAGCTACGATCACGAC
AACCAGCGCGAGCTTAAAGTGCTGAAACGCGCAGAAGGCGATGGCGAAGGCTTCATCGTTATTGATGACC
TGGTGGATACCGGTGGTACTGCGGTTGCGATTCGTGAAATGTATCCAAAAGCGCACTTTGTCACCATCTT
CGCAAAACCGGCTGGTCGTCCGCTGGTTGATGACTATGTTGTTGATATCCCGCAAGATACCTGGATTGAA
CAGCCGTGGGATATGGGCGTCGTATTCGTCCCGCCAATCTCCGGTCGCTAATCTTTTCAACGCCTGGCAC
TGCCGGGCGTTGTTCTTTTTAACTTCAGGCGGGTTACAATAGTTTCCAGTAAGTATTCTGGAGGCTGCAT
CCATGACACAGGCAAACCTGAGCGAAACCCTGTTCAAACCCCGCTTTAAACATCCTGAAACCTCGACGCT
AGTCCGCCGCTTTAATCACGGCGCACAACCGCCTGTGCAGTCGGCCCTTGATGGTAAAACCATCCCTCAC
TGGTATCGCATGATTAACCGTCTGATGTGGATCTGGCGCGGCATTGACCCACGCGAAATCCTCGACGTCC
AGGCACGTATTGTGATGAGCGATGCCGAACGTACCGACGATGATTTATACGATACGGTGATTGGCTACCG
TGGCGGCAACTGGATTTATGAGTGGGCCCCGGATCTTTGTGAAGGAACCTTACTTCTGTGGTGTGACATA
ATTGGACAAACTACCTACAGAGATTTAAAGCTCTAAGGTAAATATAAAATTTTTAAGTGTATAATGTGTT
AAACTACTGATTCTAATTGTTTGTGTATTTTAGATTCCAACCTATGGAACTGATGAATGGGAGCAGTGGT
GGAATGCCTTTAATGAGGAAAACCTGTTTTGCTCAGAAGAAATGCCATCTAGTGATGATGAGGCTACTGC
TGACTCTCAACATTCTACTCCTCCAAAAAAGAAGAGAAAGGTAGAAGACCCCAAGGACTTTCCTTCAGAA
TTGCTAAGTTTTTTGAGTCATGCTGTGTTTAGTAATAGAACTCTTGCTTGCTTTGCTATTTACACCACAA
AGGAAAAAGCTGCACTGCTATACAAGAAAATTATGGAAAAATATTCTGTAACCTTTATAAGTAGGCATAA
CAGTTATAATCATAACATACTGTTTTTTCTTACTCCACACAGGCATAGAGTGTCTGCTATTAATAACTAT
GCTCAAAAATTGTGTACCTTTAGCTTTTTAATTTGTAAAGGGGTTAATAAGGAATATTTGATGTATAGTG
CCTTGACTAGAGATCATAATCAGCCATACCACATTTGTAGAGGTTTTACTTGCTTTAAAAAACCTCCCAC
ACCTCCCCCTGAACCTGAAACATAAAATGAATGCAATTGTTGTTGTTAACTTGTTTATTGCAGCTTATAA
TGGTTACAAATAAAGCAATAGCATCACAAATTTCACAAATAAAGCATTTTTTTCACTGCATTCTAGTTGT
GGTTTGTCCAAACTCATCAATGTATCTTATCATGTCTGGATCAACTGGATAACTCAAGCTAACCAAAATC
ATCCCAAACTTCCCACCCCATACCCTATTACCACTGCCAATTACCTGTGGTTTCATTTACTCTAAACCTG
TGATTCCTCTGAATTATTTTCATTTTAAAGAAATTGTATTTGTTAAATATGTACTACAAACTTAGTAGT
